LOCUS       Cre Stoplight 2. 5241 bp DNA circular SYN 18-Jun-2014
DEFINITION  Cre Stoplight 2.4
ACCESSION   Cre Stoplight 2.4
KEYWORDS    .
SOURCE      Unknown.
  ORGANISM  Unknown Unclassified.
REFERENCE   1 (bases 1 to 5241)
  AUTHORS   Self
  JOURNAL   Unpublished.
COMMENT     Textco/File created by Gene Construction Kit (Textco BioSoftware)
FEATURES             Location/Qualifiers
     misc_feature    4632..4633
     misc_feature    complement(3634..4595)
                     /label="ampicillin resistance gene"
     misc_feature    complement(2821..3491)
                     /label="pUC origin"
     misc_feature    2308..2438
                     /label="SV40 poly A"
     misc_feature    195..199
                     /label="tata box"
     misc_feature    complement(4767..4785)
                     /label="good lower primer for mut"
                     /note="I designed this primer to amplify the entire primer
                     minus the promoter region"
     misc_feature    4864..5241
                     /label="CMV promoter"
     misc_feature    1418..1451
                     /label="loxP"
     misc_feature    1269..1397
                     /label="T7 transcription termination"
     misc_feature    254..273
                     /label="T7 primer"
     misc_feature    292..325
                     /label="loxH"
     misc_feature    221..227
                     /label="putative transcription start site"
     misc_feature    248..267
                     /label="Good upper for mutagenesis"
     misc_feature    1047..1255
                     /label="BGH poly A"
     CDS             1471..2190
                     /label="mCherry"
     CDS             339..1034
                     /label="ZsGreen1"
ORIGIN
        1 CCATGGTGAT GCGGTTTTGG CAGTACATCA ATGGGCGTGG ATAGCGGTTT GACTCACGGG
       61 GATTTCCAAG TCTCCACCCC ATTGACGTCA ATGGGAGTTT GTTTTGGCAC CAAAATCAAC
      121 GGGACTTTCC AAAATGTCGT AACAACTCCG CCCCATTGAC GCAAATGGGC GGTAGGCGTG
      181 TACGGTGGGA GGTCTATATA AGCAGAGCTC TCTGGCTAAC TAGAGAACCC ACTGCTTACT
      241 GGCTTATCGA AATTAATACG ACTCACTATA GGGAGACCCA AGCTGGCTAG AATTACCTCA
      301 TATAGCATAC ATTATACGAA GTTATGGGCG CGCTCGAGAT GGCCCAGTCC AAGCACGGCC
      361 TGACCAAGGA GATGACCATG AAGTACCGCA TGGAGGGCTG CGTGGACGGC CACAAGTTCG
      421 TGATCACCGG CGAGGGCATC GGCTACCCCT TCAAGGGCAA GCAGGCCATC AACCTGTGCG
      481 TGGTGGAGGG CGGCCCCTTG CCCTTCGCCG AGGACATCTT GTCCGCCGCC TTCATGTACG
      541 GCAACCGCGT GTTCACCGAG TACCCCCAGG ACATCGTCGA CTACTTCAAG AACTCCTGCC
      601 CCGCCGGCTA CACCTGGGAC CGCTCCTTCC TGTTCGAGGA CGGCGCCGTG TGCATCTGCA
      661 ACGCCGACAT CACCGTGAGC GTGGAGGAGA ACTGCATGTA CCACGAGTCC AAGTTCTACG
      721 GCGTGAACTT CCCCGCCGAC GGCCCCGTGA TGAAGAAGAT GACCGACAAC TGGGAGCCCT
      781 CCTGCGAGAA GATCATCCCC GTGCCCAAGC AGGGCATCTT GAAGGGCGAC GTGAGCATGT
      841 ACCTGCTGCT GAAGGACGGT GGCCGCTTGC GCTGCCAGTT CGACACCGTG TACAAGGCCA
      901 AGTCCGTGCC CCGCAAGATG CCCGACTGGC ACTTCATCCA GCACAAGCTG ACCCGCGAGG
      961 ACCGCAGCGA CGCCAAGAAC CAGAAGTGGC ACCTGACCGA GCACGCCATC GCCTCCGGCT
     1021 CCGCCTTGCC CTGACTCGAG CGCGCCCTGT GCCTTCTAGT TGCCAGCCAT CTGTTGTTTG
     1081 CCCCTCCCCC GTGCCTTCCT TGACCCTGGA AGGTGCCACT CCCACTGTCC TTTCCTAATA
     1141 AAATGAGGAA ATTGCATCGC ATTGTCTGAG TAGGTGTCAT TCTATTCTGG GGGGTGGGGT
     1201 GGGGCAGGAC AGCAAGGGGG AGGATTGGGA AGACAATAGC AGGCATGCTG GGGATCTAGA
     1261 AGATCCGGCT GCTAACAAAG CCCGAAAGGA AGCTGAGTTG GCTGCTGCCA CCGCTGAGCA
     1321 ATAACTAGCA TAACCCCTTG GGGCCTCTAA ACGGGTCTTG AGGGGTTTTT TGCTGAAAGG
     1381 AGGAACTATA TCCGGATATC CCAGCGGCCG CGGTACCATA ACTTCGTATA GCATACATTA
     1441 TACGAAGTTA TGTTTcggAA TTCGCGCGCA ATGGTGAGCA AGGGCGAGGA GGATAACATG
     1501 GCCATCATCA AGGAGTTCAT GCGCTTCAAG GTGCACATGG AGGGCTCCGT GAACGGCCAC
     1561 GAGTTCGAGA TCGAGGGCGA GGGCGAGGGC CGCCCCTACG AGGGCACCCA GACCGCCAAG
     1621 CTGAAGGTGA CCAAGGGTGG CCCCCTGCCC TTCGCCTGGG ACATCCTGTC CCCTCAGTTC
     1681 ATGTACGGCT CCAAGGCCTA CGTGAAGCAC CCCGCCGACA TCCCCGACTA CTTGAAGCTG
     1741 TCCTTCCCCG AGGGCTTCAA GTGGGAGCGC GTGATGAACT TCGAGGACGG CGGCGTGGTG
     1801 ACCGTGACCC AGGACTCCTC CCTGCAGGAC GGCGAGTTCA TCTACAAGGT GAAGCTGCGC
     1861 GGCACCAACT TCCCCTCCGA CGGCCCCGTA ATGCAGAAGA AGACCATGGG CTGGGAGGCC
     1921 TCCTCCGAGC GGATGTACCC CGAGGACGGC GCCCTGAAGG GCGAGATCAA GCAGAGGCTG
     1981 AAGCTGAAGG ACGGCGGCCA CTACGACGCT GAGGTCAAGA CCACCTACAA GGCCAAGAAG
     2041 CCCGTGCAGC TGCCCGGCGC CTACAACGTC AACATCAAGT TGGACATCAC CTCCCACAAC
     2101 GAGGACTACA CCATCGTGGA ACAGTACGAA CGCGCCGAGG GCCGCCACTC CACCGGCGGC
     2161 ATGGACGAGC TGTACAAGGG GCGCGCCTAG GaaTTCGATT CCACCGCCGC CTTCTATGAA
     2221 AGGTTGGGCT TCGGAATCGT TTTCCGGGAC GCCGGCTGGA TGATCCTCCA GCGCGGGGAT
     2281 CTCATGCTGG AGTTCTTCGC CCACCCCAAC TTGTTTATTG CAGCTTATAA TGGTTACAAA
     2341 TAAAGCAATA GCATCACAAA TTTCACAAAT AAAGCATTTT TTTCACTGCA TTCTAGTTGT
     2401 GGTTTGTCCA AACTCATCAA TGTATCTTAT CATGTCTGTA TACCGTCGAC CTCTAGCTAG
     2461 AGCTTGGCGT AATCATGGTC ATAGCTGTTT CCTGTGTGAA ATTGTTATCC GCTCACAATT
     2521 CCACACAACA TACGAGCCGG AAGCATAAAG TGTAAAGCCT GGGGTGCCTA ATGAGTGAGC
     2581 TAACTCACAT TAATTGCGTT GCGCTCACTG CCCGCTTTCC AGTCGGGAAA CCTGTCGTGC
     2641 CAGCTGCATT AATGAATCGG CCAACGCGCG GGGAGAGGCG GTTTGCGTAT TGGGCGCTCT
     2701 TCCGCTTCCT CGCTCACTGA CTCGCTGCGC TCGGTCGTTC GGCTGCGGCG AGCGGTATCA
     2761 GCTCACTCAA AGGCGGTAAT ACGGTTATCC ACAGAATCAG GGGATAACGC AGGAAAGAAC
     2821 ATGTGAGCAA AAGGCCAGCA AAAGGCCAGG AACCGTAAAA AGGCCGCGTT GCTGGCGTTT
     2881 TTCCATAGGC TCCGCCCCCC TGACGAGCAT CACAAAAATC GACGCTCAAG TCAGAGGTGG
     2941 CGAAACCCGA CAGGACTATA AAGATACCAG GCGTTTCCCC CTGGAAGCTC CCTCGTGCGC
     3001 TCTCCTGTTC CGACCCTGCC GCTTACCGGA TACCTGTCCG CCTTTCTCCC TTCGGGAAGC
     3061 GTGGCGCTTT CTCATAGCTC ACGCTGTAGG TATCTCAGTT CGGTGTAGGT CGTTCGCTCC
     3121 AAGCTGGGCT GTGTGCACGA ACCCCCCGTT CAGCCCGACC GCTGCGCCTT ATCCGGTAAC
     3181 TATCGTCTTG AGTCCAACCC GGTAAGACAC GACTTATCGC CACTGGCAGC AGCCACTGGT
     3241 AACAGGATTA GCAGAGCGAG GTATGTAGGC GGTGCTACAG AGTTCTTGAA GTGGTGGCCT
     3301 AACTACGGCT ACACTAGAAG AACAGTATTT GGTATCTGCG CTCTGCTGAA GCCAGTTACC
     3361 TTCGGAAAAA GAGTTGGTAG CTCTTGATCC GGCAAACAAA CCACCGCTGG TAGCGGTTTT
     3421 TTTGTTTGCA AGCAGCAGAT TACGCGCAGA AAAAAAGGAT CTCAAGAAGA TCCTTTGATC
     3481 TTTTCTACGG GGTCTGACGC TCAGTGGAAC GAAAACTCAC GTTAAGGGAT TTTGGTCATG
     3541 AGATTATCAA AAAGGATCTT CACCTAGATC CTTTTAAATT AAAAATGAAG TTTTAAATCA
     3601 ATCTAAAGTA TATATGAGTA AACTTGGTCT GACAGTTACC AATGCTTAAT CAGTGAGGCA
     3661 CCTATCTCAG CGATCTGTCT ATTTCGTTCA TCCATAGTTG CCTGACTCCC CGTCGTGTAG
     3721 ATAACTACGA TACGGGAGGG CTTACCATCT GGCCCCAGTG CTGCAATGAT ACCGCGAGAC
     3781 CCACGCTCAC CGGCTCCAGA TTTATCAGCA ATAAACCAGC CAGCCGGAAG GGCCGAGCGC
     3841 AGAAGTGGTC CTGCAACTTT ATCCGCCTCC ATCCAGTCTA TTAATTGTTG CCGGGAAGCT
     3901 AGAGTAAGTA GTTCGCCAGT TAATAGTTTG CGCAACGTTG TTGCCATTGC TACAGGCATC
     3961 GTGGTGTCAC GCTCGTCGTT TGGTATGGCT TCATTCAGCT CCGGTTCCCA ACGATCAAGG
     4021 CGAGTTACAT GATCCCCCAT GTTGTGCAAA AAAGCGGTTA GCTCCTTCGG TCCTCCGATC
     4081 GTTGTCAGAA GTAAGTTGGC CGCAGTGTTA TCACTCATGG TTATGGCAGC ACTGCATAAT
     4141 TCTCTTACTG TCATGCCATC CGTAAGATGC TTTTCTGTGA CTGGTGAGTA CTCAACCAAG
     4201 TCATTCTGAG AATAGTGTAT GCGGCGACCG AGTTGCTCTT GCCCGGCGTC AATACGGGAT
     4261 AATACCGCGC CACATAGCAG AACTTTAAAA GTGCTCATCA TTGGAAAACG TTCTTCGGGG
     4321 CGAAAACTCT CAAGGATCTT ACCGCTGTTG AGATCCAGTT CGATGTAACC CACTCGTGCA
     4381 CCCAACTGAT CTTCAGCATC TTTTACTTTC ACCAGCGTTT CTGGGTGAGC AAAAACAGGA
     4441 AGGCAAAATG CCGCAAAAAA GGGAATAAGG GCGACACGGA AATGTTGAAT ACTCATACTC
     4501 TTCCTTTTTC AATATTATTG AAGCATTTAT CAGGGTTATT GTCTCATGAG CGGATACATA
     4561 TTTGAATGTA TTTAGAAAAA TAAACAAATA GGGGTTCCGC GCACATTTCC CCGAAAAGTG
     4621 CCACCTGACG TCGACGGATC GGGAGATCTC CCGATCCCCT ATGGTGCACT CTCAGTACAA
     4681 TCTGCTCTGA TGCCGCATAG TTAAGCCAGT ATCTGCTCCC TGCTTGTGTG TTGGAGGTCG
     4741 CTGAGTAGTG CGCGAGCAAA ATTTAAGCTA CAACAAGGCA AGGCTTGACC GACAATTGCA
     4801 TGAAGAATCT GCTTAGGGTT AGGCGTTTTG CGCTGCTTCG CGATGTACGG GCCAGATATA
     4861 CGCGTTGACA TTGATTATTG ACTAGTTATT AATAGTAATC AATTACGGGG TCATTAGTTC
     4921 ATAGCCCATA TATGGAGTTC CGCGTTACAT AACTTACGGT AAATGGCCCG CCTGGCTGAC
     4981 CGCCCAACGA CCCCCGCCCA TTGACGTCAA TAATGACGTA TGTTCCCATA GTAACGCCAA
     5041 TAGGGACTTT CCATTGACGT CAATGGGTGG AGTATTTACG GTAAACTGCC CACTTGGCAG
     5101 TACATCAAGT GTATCATATG CCAAGTACGC CCCCTATTGA CGTCAATGAC GGTAAATGGC
     5161 CCGCCTGGCA TTATGCCCAG TACATGACCT TATGGGACTT TCCTACTTGG CAGTACATCT
     5221 ACGTATTAGT CATCGCTATT A
//
