>Addgene plasmid #37402 | Cre Stoplight 2.4 | addgene full sequence | sequence record 228321 | Addgene NGS Result
CCATGGTGATGCGGTTTTGGCAGTACATCAATGGGCGTGGATAGCGGTTTGACTCACGGGGATTTCCAAG
TCTCCACCCCATTGACGTCAATGGGAGTTTGTTTTGGCACCAAAATCAACGGGACTTTCCAAAATGTCGT
AACAACTCCGCCCCATTGACGCAAATGGGCGGTAGGCGTGTACGGTGGGAGGTCTATATAAGCAGAGCTC
TCTGGCTAACTAGAGAACCCACTGCTTACTGGCTTATCGAAATTAATACGACTCACTATAGGGAGACCCA
AGCTGGCTAGAATTACCTCATATAGCATACATTATACGAAGTTATGGGCGCGCTCGAGATGGCCCAGTCC
AAGCACGGCCTGACCAAGGAGATGACCATGAAGTACCGCATGGAGGGCTGCGTGGACGGCCACAAGTTCG
TGATCACCGGCGAGGGCATCGGCTACCCCTTCAAGGGCAAGCAGGCCATCAACCTGTGCGTGGTGGAGGG
CGGCCCCTTGCCCTTCGCCGAGGACATCTTGTCCGCCGCCTTCATGTACGGCAACCGCGTGTTCACCGAG
TACCCCCAGGACATCGTCGACTACTTCAAGAACTCCTGCCCCGCCGGCTACACCTGGGACCGCTCCTTCC
TGTTCGAGGACGGCGCCGTGTGCATCTGCAACGCCGACATCACCGTGAGCGTGGAGGAGAACTGCATGTA
CCACGAGTCCAAGTTCTACGGCGTGAACTTCCCCGCCGACGGCCCCGTGATGAAGAAGATGACCGACAAC
TGGGAGCCCTCCTGCGAGAAGATCATCCCCGTGCCCAAGCAGGGCATCTTGAAGGGCGACGTGAGCATGT
ACCTGCTGCTGAAGGACGGTGGCCGCTTGCGCTGCCAGTTCGACACCGTGTACAAGGCCAAGTCCGTGCC
CCGCAAGATGCCCGACTGGCACTTCATCCAGCACAAGCTGACCCGCGAGGACCGCAGCGACGCCAAGAAC
CAGAAGTGGCACCTGACCGAGCACGCCATCGCCTCCGGCTCCGCCTTGCCCTGACTCGAGCGCGCCCTGT
GCCTTCTAGTTGCCAGCCATCTGTTGTTTGCCCCTCCCCCGTGCCTTCCTTGACCCTGGAAGGTGCCACT
CCCACTGTCCTTTCCTAATAAAATGAGGAAATTGCATCGCATTGTCTGAGTAGGTGTCATTCTATTCTGG
GGGGTGGGGTGGGGCAGGACAGCAAGGGGGAGGATTGGGAAGACAATAGCAGGCATGCTGGGGATCTAGA
AGATCCGGCTGCTAACAAAGCCCGAAAGGAAGCTGAGTTGGCTGCTGCCACCGCTGAGCAATAACTAGCA
TAACCCCTTGGGGCCTCTAAACGGGTCTTGAGGGGTTTTTTGCTGAAAGGAGGAACTATATCCGGATATC
CAGCGGCCGCGGTACCATAACTTCGTATAGCATACATTATACGAAGTTATGTTTCGGAATTCGCGCGCAA
TGGTGAGCAAGGGCGAGGAGGATAACATGGCCATCATCAAGGAGTTCATGCGCTTCAAGGTGCACATGGA
GGGCTCCGTGAACGGCCACGAGTTCGAGATCGAGGGCGAGGGCGAGGGCCGCCCCTACGAGGGCACCCAG
ACCGCCAAGCTGAAGGTGACCAAGGGTGGCCCCCTGCCCTTCGCCTGGGACATCCTGTCCCCTCAGTTCA
TGTACGGCTCCAAGGCCTACGTGAAGCACCCCGCCGACATCCCCGACTACTTGAAGCTGTCCTTCCCCGA
GGGCTTCAAGTGGGAGCGCGTGATGAACTTCGAGGACGGCGGCGTGGTGACCGTGACCCAGGACTCCTCC
CTGCAGGACGGCGAGTTCATCTACAAGGTGAAGCTGCGCGGCACCAACTTCCCCTCCGACGGCCCCGTAA
TGCAGAAGAAGACCATGGGCTGGGAGGCCTCCTCCGAGCGGATGTACCCCGAGGACGGCGCCCTGAAGGG
CGAGATCAAGCAGAGGCTGAAGCTGAAGGACGGCGGCCACTACGACGCTGAGGTCAAGACCACCTACAAG
GCCAAGAAGCCCGTGCAGCTGCCCGGCGCCTACAACGTCAACATCAAGTTGGACATCACCTCCCACAACG
AGGACTACACCATCGTGGAACAGTACGAACGCGCCGAGGGCCGCCACTCCACCGGCGGCATGGACGAGCT
GTACAAGGGGCGCGCCTAGGAATTCGCGCGCAATGGTGAGCAAGGGCGAGGAGGATAACATGGCCATCAT
CAAGGAGTTCATGCGCTTCAAGGTGCACATGGAGGGCTCCGTGAACGGCCACGAGTTCGAGATCGAGGGC
GAGGGCGAGGGCCGCCCCTACGAGGGCACCCAGACCGCCAAGCTGAAGGTGACCAAGGGTGGCCCCCTGC
CCTTCGCCTGGGACATCCTGTCCCCTCAGTTCATGTACGGCTCCAAGGCCTACGTGAAGCACCCCGCCGA
CATCCCCGACTACTTGAAGCTGTCCTTCCCCGAGGGCTTCAAGTGGGAGCGCGTGATGAACTTCGAGGAC
GGCGGCGTGGTGACCGTGACCCAGGACTCCTCCCTGCAGGACGGCGAGTTCATCTACAAGGTGAAGCTGC
GCGGCACCAACTTCCCCTCCGACGGCCCCGTAATGCAGAAGAAGACCATGGGCTGGGAGGCCTCCTCCGA
GCGGATGTACCCCGAGGACGGCGCCCTGAAGGGCGAGATCAAGCAGAGGCTGAAGCTGAAGGACGGCGGC
CACTACGACGCTGAGGTCAAGACCACCTACAAGGCCAAGAAGCCCGTGCAGCTGCCCGGCGCCTACAACG
TCAACATCAAGTTGGACATCACCTCCCACAACGAGGACTACACCATCGTGGAACAGTACGAACGCGCCGA
GGGCCGCCACTCCACCGGCGGCATGGACGAGCTGTACAAGGGGCGCGCCTAGGAATTCGATTCCACCCGC
CTTCTATGAAAGGTTGGGCTTCGGAATCGTTTTCCGGGACGCCGGCTGGATGATCCTCCAGCGCGGGGAT
CTCATGCTGGAGTTCTTCGCCCACCCCAACTTGTTTATTGCAGCTTATAATGGTTACAAATAAAGCAATA
GCATCACAAATTTCACAAATAAAGCATTTTTTTCACTGCATTCTAGTTGTGGTTTGTCCAAACTCATCAA
TGTATCTTATCATGTCTGTATACCGTCGACCTCTAGCTAGAGCTTGGCGTAATCATGGTCATAGCTGTTT
CCTGTGTGAAATTGTTATCCGCTCACAATTCCACACAACATACGAGCCGGAAGCATAAAGTGTAAAGCCT
GGGGTGCCTAATGAGTGAGCTAACTCACATTAATTGCGTTGCGCTCACTGCCCGCTTTCCAGTCGGGAAA
CCTGTCGTGCCAGCTGCATTAATGAATCGGCCAACGCGCGGGGAGAGGCGGTTTGCGTATTGGGCGCTCT
TCCGCTTCCTCGCTCACTGACTCGCTGCGCTCGGTCGTTCGGCTGCGGCGAGCGGTATCAGCTCACTCAA
AGGCGGTAATACGGTTATCCACAGAATCAGGGGATAACGCAGGAAAGAACATGTGAGCAAAAGGCCAGCA
AAAGGCCAGGAACCGTAAAAAGGCCGCGTTGCTGGCGTTTTTCCATAGGCTCCGCCCCCCTGACGAGCAT
CACAAAAATCGACGCTCAAGTCAGAGGTGGCGAAACCCGACAGGACTATAAAGATACCAGGCGTTTCCCC
CTGGAAGCTCCCTCGTGCGCTCTCCTGTTCCGACCCTGCCGCTTACCGGATACCTGTCCGCCTTTCTCCC
TTCGGGAAGCGTGGCGCTTTCTCATAGCTCACGCTGTAGGTATCTCAGTTCGGTGTAGGTCGTTCGCTCC
AAGCTGGGCTGTGTGCACGAACCCCCCGTTCAGCCCGACCGCTGCGCCTTATCCGGTAACTATCGTCTTG
AGTCCAACCCGGTAAGACACGACTTATCGCCACTGGCAGCAGCCACTGGTAACAGGATTAGCAGAGCGAG
GTATGTAGGCGGTGCTACAGAGTTCTTGAAGTGGTGGCCTAACTACGGCTACACTAGAAGAACAGTATTT
GGTATCTGCGCTCTGCTGAAGCCAGTTACCTTCGGAAAAAGAGTTGGTAGCTCTTGATCCGGCAAACAAA
CCACCGCTGGTAGCGGTGGTTTTTTTGTTTGCAAGCAGCAGATTACGCGCAGAAAAAAAGGATCTCAAGA
AGATCCTTTGATCTTTTCTACGGGGTCTGACGCTCAGTGGAACGAAAACTCACGTTAAGGGATTTTGGTC
ATGAGATTATCAAAAAGGATCTTCACCTAGATCCTTTTAAATTAAAAATGAAGTTTTAAATCAATCTAAA
GTATATATGAGTAAACTTGGTCTGACAGTTACCAATGCTTAATCAGTGAGGCACCTATCTCAGCGATCTG
TCTATTTCGTTCATCCATAGTTGCCTGACTCCCCGTCGTGTAGATAACTACGATACGGGAGGGCTTACCA
TCTGGCCCCAGTGCTGCAATGATACCGCGAGACCCACGCTCACCGGCTCCAGATTTATCAGCAATAAACC
AGCCAGCCGGAAGGGCCGAGCGCAGAAGTGGTCCTGCAACTTTATCCGCCTCCATCCAGTCTATTAATTG
TTGCCGGGAAGCTAGAGTAAGTAGTTCGCCAGTTAATAGTTTGCGCAACGTTGTTGCCATTGCTACAGGC
ATCGTGGTGTCACGCTCGTCGTTTGGTATGGCTTCATTCAGCTCCGGTTCCCAACGATCAAGGCGAGTTA
CATGATCCCCCATGTTGTGCAAAAAAGCGGTTAGCTCCTTCGGTCCTCCGATCGTTGTCAGAAGTAAGTT
GGCCGCAGTGTTATCACTCATGGTTATGGCAGCACTGCATAATTCTCTTACTGTCATGCCATCCGTAAGA
TGCTTTTCTGTGACTGGTGAGTACTCAACCAAGTCATTCTGAGAATAGTGTATGCGGCGACCGAGTTGCT
CTTGCCCGGCGTCAATACGGGATAATACCGCGCCACATAGCAGAACTTTAAAAGTGCTCATCATTGGAAA
ACGTTCTTCGGGGCGAAAACTCTCAAGGATCTTACCGCTGTTGAGATCCAGTTCGATGTAACCCACTCGT
GCACCCAACTGATCTTCAGCATCTTTTACTTTCACCAGCGTTTCTGGGTGAGCAAAAACAGGAAGGCAAA
ATGCCGCAAAAAAGGGAATAAGGGCGACACGGAAATGTTGAATACTCATACTCTTCCTTTTTCAATATTA
TTGAAGCATTTATCAGGGTTATTGTCTCATGAGCGGATACATATTTGAATGTATTTAGAAAAATAAACAA
ATAGGGGTTCCGCGCACATTTCCCCGAAAAGTGCCACCTGACGTCGACGGATCGGGAGATCTCCCGATCC
CCTATGGTGCACTCTCAGTACAATCTGCTCTGATGCCGCATAGTTAAGCCAGTATCTGCTCCCTGCTTGT
GTGTTGGAGGTCGCTGAGTAGTGCGCGAGCAAAATTTAAGCTACAACAAGGCAAGGCTTGACCGACAATT
GCATGAAGAATCTGCTTAGGGTTAGGCGTTTTGCGCTGCTTCGCGATGTACGGGCCAGATATACGCGTTG
ACATTGATTATTGACTAGTTATTAATAGTAATCAATTACGGGGTCATTAGTTCATAGCCCATATATGGAG
TTCCGCGTTACATAACTTACGGTAAATGGCCCGCCTGGCTGACCGCCCAACGACCCCCGCCCATTGACGT
CAATAATGACGTATGTTCCCATAGTAACGCCAATAGGGACTTTCCATTGACGTCAATGGGTGGAGTATTT
ACGGTAAACTGCCCACTTGGCAGTACATCAAGTGTATCATATGCCAAGTACGCCCCCTATTGACGTCAAT
GACGGTAAATGGCCCGCCTGGCATTATGCCCAGTACATGACCTTATGGGACTTTCCTACTTGGCAGTACA
TCTACGTATTAGTCATCGCTATTA
Features (pLannotate 1.2.2; 22 found; start..end, strand, type, name):
      6..209     +  promoter       CMV promoter: human cytomegalovirus (CMV) immediate early promoter
    205..238     +  LTR            5' LTR (truncated) (fragment): truncated 5' long terminal repeat (LTR) from HIV-1
    254..272     +  promoter       T7 promoter: promoter for bacteriophage T7 RNA polymerase
    292..325     +  protein_bind   loxH: Cre-mediated recombination occurs in the 8-bp core sequence (GCATACAT). The loxH variant was optimized for expression constructs but remains compatible with loxP. Cre recombinase
    339..1034    +  CDS            ZsGreen1: Zoanthus green fluorescent protein mammalian codon-optimized
   1047..1254    +  polyA_signal   bGH poly(A) signal: bovine growth hormone polyadenylation signal
   1268..1317    +  CDS            SET1 (fragment): solubility-enhancement tag derived from T7 phage gene 10B
   1325..1372    +  terminator     T7 terminator: transcription terminator for bacteriophage T7 RNA polymerase
   1417..1450    +  protein_bind   loxP: Cre-mediated recombination occurs in the 8-bp core sequence (GCATACAT). Cre recombinase
   1470..2177    +  CDS            mCherry: mCherry is a basic (constitutively fluorescent) red fluorescent protein published in 2004, derived from Discosoma sp.. It is reported to be a very rapidly-maturing monomer with low acid sensitivity.
   2203..2910    +  CDS            mCherry: mCherry is a basic (constitutively fluorescent) red fluorescent protein published in 2004, derived from Discosoma sp.. It is reported to be a very rapidly-maturing monomer with low acid sensitivity.
   2939..3043    +  CDS            ble (fragment): BLE_KLEPN - Experimental evidence at protein level: Swiss-Prot protein existence level 1. Binding protein with a strong affinity to the bleomycin family of antibiotics. Binds to CL990; an antimitotic-antibiotic compound. From Klebsiella pneumoniae.
   3038..3159    +  polyA_signal   SV40 poly(A) signal: SV40 polyadenylation signal
   3232..3248    -  protein_bind   lac operator: The lac repressor binds to the lac operator to inhibit transcription in E. coli. This inhibition can be relieved by adding lactose or isopropyl-β-D-thiogalactopyranoside (IPTG). lac repressor encoded by lacI
   3256..3286    -  promoter       lac promoter: promoter for the E. coli lac operon
   3301..3322    -  protein_bind   CAP binding site: CAP binding activates transcription in the presence of cAMP. E. coli catabolite activator protein
   3335..3427    -  CDS            lacI (fragment): lac repressor; lacI; The lac repressor binds to the lac operator to inhibit transcription in E. coli. This inhibition can be relieved by adding lactose or isopropyl-β-D-thiogalactopyranoside (IPTG).
   3610..4198    -  rep_origin     ori: high-copy-number ColE1/pMB1/pBR322/pUC origin of replication
   4369..5229    -  CDS            AmpR: β-lactamase; bla; confers resistance to ampicillin, carbenicillin, and related antibiotics
   5230..5334    -  promoter       AmpR promoter: bla
   5393..5445    -  misc_feature   bom (fragment): basis of mobility region from pBR322
   5600..5       +  enhancer       CMV enhancer (across the origin): human cytomegalovirus immediate early enhancer
