[The description below was written by a language model from this plasmid's Addgene catalogue record, the feature table of its GenBank file and pLannotate feature annotations shown in this document.]
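Description:
Cre Stoplight 2.4 is a mammalian expression plasmid built on a pcDNA3.1-derived backbone that reports Cre recombinase activity through a green-to-red colour switch. It is propagated in E. coli using a high-copy pUC/ColE1-type origin and an ampicillin resistance gene (β-lactamase). No intact mammalian selection marker is annotated, only a short fragment of a bleomycin-resistance gene upstream of the SV40 polyadenylation signal, so the plasmid appears suited mainly to transient transfection.

The reporter cassette is driven by the CMV immediate-early enhancer/promoter, with a T7 promoter immediately downstream. Transcription first passes a loxH site, a loxP-compatible variant optimised for expression constructs. It then reads the mammalian codon-optimised ZsGreen1 coding sequence, followed by a stop module made of the bovine growth hormone polyadenylation signal and a T7 terminator. A loxP site closes this floxed segment, and mCherry lies beyond it. Without Cre, transcripts end after ZsGreen1 and cells fluoresce green. When Cre is present, recombination between loxH and loxP excises ZsGreen1 and the stop module, bringing mCherry under the CMV promoter so that cells turn red. The SV40 poly(A) signal terminates the mCherry transcript.

The depositor notes that this version differs from the original Cre Stoplight in the associated publication. The records also disagree on size. The depositor's map is 5,241 bp with one mCherry ORF, whereas the repository's sequencing result is 5,974 nt and shows two mCherry ORFs in tandem. The second copy is not expected to be expressed or to affect function.
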