Addgene plasmid #37402: Cre Stoplight 2.4
Purpose: Cre activity reporter plasmid; Zsgreen is expressed in cells without Cre, mCherry is expressed with Cre
Depositing lab: Thomas Hughes. Depositing organization: Montana State University. Publication: Cre stoplight: a red/green fluorescent reporter of Cre recombinase expression in living cells. Yang YS, Hughes TE. Biotechniques. 2001 Nov;31(5):1036, 1038, 1040-1. 10.2144/01315st03 PubMed 11730010.
Backbone
  Vector backbone: pcDNA3.1
  Backbone manufacturer: Invitrogen
  Backbone size w/o insert (bp): 4273
  Total vector size (bp): 5241
  Vector type: Mammalian Expression
Growth in bacteria
  Bacterial resistance: Ampicillin, 100 μg/mL
  Growth temperature: 37°C
  Growth strain: DH5alpha
  Copy number: Unknown
Gene/Insert
  Gene/Insert name: Cre Stoplight 2.4 (alt names: Stoplight; loxH-ZsGreen-Stop-loxP-mCherry)
  Insert size (bp): 2023
  Promoter: CMV
  Tag / fusion protein: ZsGreen1 (N terminal on insert); mCherry (C terminal on backbone)
  Cloning method: Restriction Enzyme; 5′ cloning site BamH1, EcoRV etc. (unknown if destroyed); 3′ cloning site loxp (unknown if destroyed)
  Sequencing primers: 5′ CAG enhancer; 3′ Amp
Terms and licenses: Academic/Nonprofit Terms; Industry Terms: Not Available to Industry
Depositor comments: Please note that Cre Stoplight 2.4 differs from the original Cre Stoplight described in the associated publication (Biotechniques. 2001 Nov;31(5):1036, 1038, 1040-1.). See the supplemental document Cre Stoplight 2.4 above for more information. Please note that Addgene digest and NGS results suggest that the plasmid contains two mCherry ORFs in tandem. This is not expected to affect plasmid function as the second mCherry should not be expressed from the plasmid.
How to cite: Cre Stoplight 2.4 was a gift from Thomas Hughes (Addgene plasmid # 37402 ; http://n2t.net/addgene:37402 ; RRID:Addgene_37402)
