>Addgene plasmid #37402 | Cre Stoplight 2.4 | addgene partial sequence | sequence record 50405 | CMV-F 5'-CGCAAATGGGCGGTAGGCGTG-3'
AGCAGAGCTCTCTGGCTAACTAGAGAACCCACTGCTTACTGGCTTATCGAAATTAATACGACTCACTATA
GGGAGACCCAAGCTGGCTAGAATTACCTCATATAGCATACATTATACGAAGTTATGGGCGCGCTCGAGAT
GGCCCAGTCCAAGCACGGCCTGACCAAGGAGATGACCATGAAGTACCGCATGGAGGGCTGCGTGGACGGC
CACAAGTTCGTGATCACCGGCGAGGGCATCGGCTACCCCTTCAAGGGCAAGCAGGCCATCAACCTGTGCG
TGGTGGAGGGCGGCCCCTTGCCCTTCGCCGAGGACATCTTGTCCGCCGCCTTCATGTACGGCAACCGCGT
GTTCACCGAGTACCCCCAGGACATCGTCGACTACTTCAAGAACTCCTGCCCCGCCGGCTACACCTGGGAC
CGCTCCTTCCTGTTCGAGGACGGCGCCGTGTGCATCTGCAACGCCGACATCACCGTGAGCGTGGAGGAGA
ACTGCATGTACCACGAGTCCAAGTTCTACGGCGTGAACTTCCCCGCCGACGGCCCCGTGATGAAGAAGAT
GACCGACAACTGGGAGCCCTCCTGCGAGAAGATCATCCCCGTGCCCAAGCAGGGCATCTTGAAGGGCGAC
GTGAGCATGTACCTGCTGCTGAAGGACGGTGGCCGCTTGCGCTGCCAGTTCGACACCGTGTACAAGGCCA
AGTCCGTGCCCCGCAAGATGCCCGACTGGCACTTCATCCAGCACAAGCTGACCCGCGAGGACCGCAGCGA
CGCCAAGAACCAGAAGTGGCACCTGACCGAGCACGCCATCGCCTCCGGCTCCGCCTTG
