>Addgene plasmid #37402 | Cre Stoplight 2.4 | addgene partial sequence | sequence record 50623 | SV40pA-R 5'-GAAATTTGTGATGCTATTGC-3'
AGTTGGGGTGGGCGAAGAACTCCAGCATGAGATCCCCGCGCTGGAGGATCATCCAGCCGGCGTCCCGGAA
AACGATTCCGAAGCCCAACCTTTCATAGAAGGCGGGTGGAATCGAATTCCTAGGCGCGCCCCTTGTACAG
CTCGTCCATGCCGCCGGTGGAGTGGCGGCCCTCGGCGCGTTCGTACTGTTCCACGATGGTGTAGTCCTCG
TTGTGGGAGGTGATGTCCAACTTGATGTTGACGTTGTAGGCGCCGGGCAGCTGCACGGGCTTCTTGGCCT
TGTAGGTGGTCTTGACCTCAGCGTCGTAGTGGCCGCCGTCCTTCAGCTTCAGCCTCTGCTTGATCTCGCC
CTTCAGGGCGCCGTCCTCGGGGTACATCCGCTCGGAGGAGGCCTCCCAGCCCATGGTCTTCTTCTGCATT
ACGGGGCCGTCGGAGGGGAAGTTGGTGCCGCGCAGCTTCACCTTGTAGATGAACTCGCCGTCCTGCAGGG
AGGAGTCCTGGGTCACGGTCACCACGCCGCCGTCCTCGAAGTTCATCACGCGCTCCCACTTGAAGCCCTC
GGGGAAGGACAGCTTCAAGTAGTCGGGGATGTCGGCGGGGTGCTTCACGTAGGCCTTGGAGCCGTACATG
AACTGAGGGGACAGGATGTCCCAGGCGAAGGGCAGGGGGCCACCCTTGGTCACCTTCAGCTTGGCGGTCT
GGGTGCCCTCGTAGGGGCGGCCCTCGCCCTCGCCCTCGATCTCGAACTCGTGGCCGTTCACGGAGCCCTC
CATGTGCACCTTGAAGCGCATGAACTCCTTGATGATGGCCATGTTATCCTCCT
